Addgene plasmid #48240: pAC154-dual-dCas9VP160-sgExpression
Purpose: Dual expression construct expressing both dCas9VP160 and sgRNA from separate promoters
Depositing lab: Rudolf Jaenisch. Depositing organization: Whitehead Institute for Biomedical Research. Publication: Multiplexed activation of endogenous genes by CRISPR-on, an RNA-guided transcriptional activator system. Cheng AW, Wang H, Yang H, Shi L, Katz Y, Theunissen TW, Rangarajan S, Shivalila CS, Dadon DB, Jaenisch R. Cell Res. 2013 Aug 27. doi: 10.1038/cr.2013.122. PubMed 23979020.
Backbone
  Vector backbone: pX335 (Addgene #42335)
  Vector type: Mammalian Expression, CRISPR
Growth in bacteria
  Bacterial resistance: Ampicillin, 100 μg/mL
  Growth temperature: 37°C
  Growth strain: DH5alpha
  Copy number: Unknown
Gene/Insert
  Gene/Insert name: dCas9
  Species: Synthetic
  Mutation: D10A H840A
  Tag / fusion protein: HA-tag (N terminal on insert); VP160 (C terminal on insert)
Terms and licenses: Academic/Nonprofit Terms; Industry Terms: Not Available to Industry
Depositor comments: Clone sgRNA spacer into BbsI site. Sequence using LKO5' primer: GACTATCATATGCTTACCGT For more information including protocols and updates, please go to http://www.crispr-on.org
How to cite: pAC154-dual-dCas9VP160-sgExpression was a gift from Rudolf Jaenisch (Addgene plasmid # 48240 ; http://n2t.net/addgene:48240 ; RRID:Addgene_48240)
