[The description below was written by a language model from this plasmid's Addgene catalogue record, the feature table of its GenBank file and pLannotate feature annotations shown in this document.]
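Description:
pAC154-dual-dCas9VP160-sgExpression is an 8,859 bp mammalian expression plasmid for CRISPR-based transcriptional activation, built on the pX335 backbone. It carries both components of the "CRISPR-on" system on one molecule. It is propagated in E. coli through a high-copy ColE1/pUC-type origin and selected with ampicillin via the β-lactamase gene. The backbone also retains an M13/f1 phage origin and a single AAV2 inverted terminal repeat downstream of the expression cassette. With only one ITR annotated, the record gives no indication that the plasmid is meant for AAV packaging.

Two independent transcription units make up the payload. A human U6 RNA polymerase III promoter drives a Streptococcus pyogenes guide RNA scaffold, and the target-specific spacer is inserted at a BbsI cloning site between promoter and scaffold. An additional partial scaffold fragment is annotated just downstream. The second unit uses a hybrid CBh-style promoter (CMV enhancer, chicken β-actin promoter and a hybrid intron) to express nuclease-dead Cas9 carrying the D10A and H840A mutations. This protein has an N-terminal HA epitope tag and a C-terminal VP160 fusion, which consists of ten tandem copies of the minimal herpes simplex virus VP16 activation domain. The transcript is terminated by a bovine growth hormone polyadenylation signal. Two partial sequence records held for the plasmid also annotate SV40 nuclear localisation signals, one of them lying just upstream of VP160.

Because dCas9 binds DNA without cutting it, the sgRNA recruits the VP160 activator to a chosen promoter region and so upregulates endogenous genes. The associated work describes multiplexed activation of several genes in this way.
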