Features (pLannotate 1.2.2; 18 found; start..end, strand, type, name):
      1..241     +  promoter       U6 promoter: RNA polymerase III promoter for human U6 snRNA
    268..343     +  misc_RNA       gRNA scaffold: guide RNA scaffold for the Streptococcus pyogenes CRISPR/Cas9 system
    350..393     +  misc_RNA       gRNA scaffold (fragment): guide RNA scaffold for the Streptococcus pyogenes CRISPR/Cas9 system
    440..725     +  enhancer       CMV enhancer: human cytomegalovirus immediate early enhancer; contains an 18-bp deletion relative to the standard CMV enhancer
    727..1004    +  promoter       chicken β-actin promoter: No description available
   1005..1233    +  intron         hybrid intron: hybrid between chicken β-actin (CBA) and minute virus of mice (MMV) introns (Gray et al., 2011)
   1254..1281    +  CDS            3xHA (fragment): three tandem HA epitope tags
   1314..5414    +  CDS            Cas9: Cas9 (Csn1) endonuclease from the Streptococcus pyogenes Type II CRISPR/Cas system generates RNA-guided double strand breaks in DNA
   5472..5855    +  CDS            VP160: 10 tandem repeats of the minimal activation domain of herpes simplex virus VP16 (Cheng et al., 2013)
   5906..6017    +  polyA_signal   bGH poly(A) signal: bovine growth hormone polyadenylation signal
   6122..6262    +  repeat_region  AAV2 ITR: inverted terminal repeat of adeno-associated virus serotype 2 inverted
   6267..6318    -  misc_feature   bom (fragment): basis of mobility region from pBR322
   6337..6717    +  rep_origin     M13 ori (sequence partly withheld): M13 bacteriophage origin of replication; arrow indicates direction of (+) strand synthesis
   6793..6842    -  misc_feature   bom (fragment): basis of mobility region from pBR322
   6944..6979    -  CDS            rop (fragment): Rop protein, which maintains plasmids at low copy number; rop
   7074..7178    +  promoter       AmpR promoter: bla
   7179..8039    +  CDS            AmpR: β-lactamase; bla; confers resistance to ampicillin, carbenicillin, and related antibiotics
   8210..8798    +  rep_origin     ori: high-copy-number ColE1/pMB1/pBR322/pUC origin of replication
>Addgene plasmid #48240 | pAC154-dual-dCas9VP160-sgExpression | depositor full sequence | sequence record 69547 | pAC154-dual-dCas9VP160-sgExpression sequence 8859 bps
GAGGGCCTATTTCCCATGATTCCTTCATATTTGCATATACGATACAAGGCTGTTAGAGAGATAATTGGAA
TTAATTTGACTGTAAACACAAAGATATTAGTACAAAATACGTGACGTAGAAAGTAATAATTTCTTGGGTA
GTTTGCAGTTTTAAAATTATGTTTTAAAATGGACTATCATATGCTTACCGTAACTTGAAAGTATTTCGAT
TTCTTGGCTTTATATATCTTGTGGAAAGGACGAAACACCGGGTCTTCGAGAAGACCTGTTTTAGAGCTAG
AAATAGCAAGTTAAAATAAGGCTAGTCCGTTATCAACTTGAAAAAGTGGCACCGAGTCGGTGCTTTTTTG
TTTTAGAGCTAGAAATAGCAAGTTAAAATAAGGCTAGTCCGTTTTTAGCGCGTGCGCCAATTCTGCAGAC
AAATGGCTCTAGAGGTACCCGTTACATAACTTACGGTAAATGGCCCGCCTGGCTGACCGCCCAACGACCC
CCGCCCATTGACGTCAATAGTAACGCCAATAGGGACTTTCCATTGACGTCAATGGGTGGAGTATTTACGG
TAAACTGCCCACTTGGCAGTACATCAAGTGTATCATATGCCAAGTACGCCCCCTATTGACGTCAATGACG
GTAAATGGCCCGCCTGGCATTGTGCCCAGTACATGACCTTATGGGACTTTCCTACTTGGCAGTACATCTA
CGTATTAGTCATCGCTATTACCATGGTCGAGGTGAGCCCCACGTTCTGCTTCACTCTCCCCATCTCCCCC
CCCTCCCCACCCCCAATTTTGTATTTATTTATTTTTTAATTATTTTGTGCAGCGATGGGGGCGGGGGGGG
GGGGGGGGCGCGCGCCAGGCGGGGCGGGGCGGGGCGAGGGGCGGGGCGGGGCGAGGCGGAGAGGTGCGGC
GGCAGCCAATCAGAGCGGCGCGCTCCGAAAGTTTCCTTTTATGGCGAGGCGGCGGCGGCGGCGGCCCTAT
AAAAAGCGAAGCGCGCGGCGGGCGGGAGTCGCTGCGACGCTGCCTTCGCCCCGTGCCCCGCTCCGCCGCC
GCCTCGCGCCGCCCGCCCCGGCTCTGACTGACCGCGTTACTCCCACAGGTGAGCGGGCGGGACGGCCCTT
CTCCTCCGGGCTGTAATTAGCTGAGCAAGAGGTAAGGGTTTAAGGGATGGTTGGTTGGTGGGGTATTAAT
GTTTAATTACCTGGAGCACCTGCCTGAAATCACTTTTTTTCAGGTTGGACCGGTGCCACCATGTACCCAT
ACGATGTTCCAGATTACGCTTCGCCGAAGAAAAAGCGCAAGGTCGAAGCGTCCGACAAGAAGTACAGCAT
CGGCCTGGCCATCGGCACCAACTCTGTGGGCTGGGCCGTGATCACCGACGAGTACAAGGTGCCCAGCAAG
AAATTCAAGGTGCTGGGCAACACCGACCGGCACAGCATCAAGAAGAACCTGATCGGAGCCCTGCTGTTCG
ACAGCGGCGAAACAGCCGAGGCCACCCGGCTGAAGAGAACCGCCAGAAGAAGATACACCAGACGGAAGAA
CCGGATCTGCTATCTGCAAGAGATCTTCAGCAACGAGATGGCCAAGGTGGACGACAGCTTCTTCCACAGA
CTGGAAGAGTCCTTCCTGGTGGAAGAGGATAAGAAGCACGAGCGGCACCCCATCTTCGGCAACATCGTGG
ACGAGGTGGCCTACCACGAGAAGTACCCCACCATCTACCACCTGAGAAAGAAACTGGTGGACAGCACCGA
CAAGGCCGACCTGCGGCTGATCTATCTGGCCCTGGCCCACATGATCAAGTTCCGGGGCCACTTCCTGATC
GAGGGCGACCTGAACCCCGACAACAGCGACGTGGACAAGCTGTTCATCCAGCTGGTGCAGACCTACAACC
AGCTGTTCGAGGAAAACCCCATCAACGCCAGCGGCGTGGACGCCAAGGCCATCCTGTCTGCCAGACTGAG
CAAGAGCAGACGGCTGGAAAATCTGATCGCCCAGCTGCCCGGCGAGAAGAAGAATGGCCTGTTCGGCAAC
CTGATTGCCCTGAGCCTGGGCCTGACCCCCAACTTCAAGAGCAACTTCGACCTGGCCGAGGATGCCAAAC
TGCAGCTGAGCAAGGACACCTACGACGACGACCTGGACAACCTGCTGGCCCAGATCGGCGACCAGTACGC
CGACCTGTTTCTGGCCGCCAAGAACCTGTCCGACGCCATCCTGCTGAGCGACATCCTGAGAGTGAACACC
GAGATCACCAAGGCCCCCCTGAGCGCCTCTATGATCAAGAGATACGACGAGCACCACCAGGACCTGACCC
TGCTGAAAGCTCTCGTGCGGCAGCAGCTGCCTGAGAAGTACAAAGAGATTTTCTTCGACCAGAGCAAGAA
CGGCTACGCCGGCTACATTGACGGCGGAGCCAGCCAGGAAGAGTTCTACAAGTTCATCAAGCCCATCCTG
GAAAAGATGGACGGCACCGAGGAACTGCTCGTGAAGCTGAACAGAGAGGACCTGCTGCGGAAGCAGCGGA
CCTTCGACAACGGCAGCATCCCCCACCAGATCCACCTGGGAGAGCTGCACGCCATTCTGCGGCGGCAGGA
AGATTTTTACCCATTCCTGAAGGACAACCGGGAAAAGATCGAGAAGATCCTGACCTTCCGCATCCCCTAC
TACGTGGGCCCTCTGGCCAGGGGAAACAGCAGATTCGCCTGGATGACCAGAAAGAGCGAGGAAACCATCA
CCCCCTGGAACTTCGAGGAAGTGGTGGACAAGGGCGCTTCCGCCCAGAGCTTCATCGAGCGGATGACCAA
CTTCGATAAGAACCTGCCCAACGAGAAGGTGCTGCCCAAGCACAGCCTGCTGTACGAGTACTTCACCGTG
TATAACGAGCTGACCAAAGTGAAATACGTGACCGAGGGAATGAGAAAGCCCGCCTTCCTGAGCGGCGAGC
AGAAAAAGGCCATCGTGGACCTGCTGTTCAAGACCAACCGGAAAGTGACCGTGAAGCAGCTGAAAGAGGA
CTACTTCAAGAAAATCGAGTGCTTCGACTCCGTGGAAATCTCCGGCGTGGAAGATCGGTTCAACGCCTCC
CTGGGCACATACCACGATCTGCTGAAAATTATCAAGGACAAGGACTTCCTGGACAATGAGGAAAACGAGG
ACATTCTGGAAGATATCGTGCTGACCCTGACACTGTTTGAGGACAGAGAGATGATCGAGGAACGGCTGAA
AACCTATGCCCACCTGTTCGACGACAAAGTGATGAAGCAGCTGAAGCGGCGGAGATACACCGGCTGGGGC
AGGCTGAGCCGGAAGCTGATCAACGGCATCCGGGACAAGCAGTCCGGCAAGACAATCCTGGATTTCCTGA
AGTCCGACGGCTTCGCCAACAGAAACTTCATGCAGCTGATCCACGACGACAGCCTGACCTTTAAAGAGGA
CATCCAGAAAGCCCAGGTGTCCGGCCAGGGCGATAGCCTGCACGAGCACATTGCCAATCTGGCCGGCAGC
CCCGCCATTAAGAAGGGCATCCTGCAGACAGTGAAGGTGGTGGACGAGCTCGTGAAAGTGATGGGCCGGC
ACAAGCCCGAGAACATCGTGATCGAAATGGCCAGAGAGAACCAGACCACCCAGAAGGGACAGAAGAACAG
CCGCGAGAGAATGAAGCGGATCGAAGAGGGCATCAAAGAGCTGGGCAGCCAGATCCTGAAAGAACACCCC
GTGGAAAACACCCAGCTGCAGAACGAGAAGCTGTACCTGTACTACCTGCAGAATGGGCGGGATATGTACG
TGGACCAGGAACTGGACATCAACCGGCTGTCCGACTACGATGTGGACGCCATCGTGCCTCAGAGCTTTCT
GAAGGACGACTCCATCGACAACAAGGTGCTGACCAGAAGCGACAAGAACCGGGGCAAGAGCGACAACGTG
CCCTCCGAAGAGGTCGTGAAGAAGATGAAGAACTACTGGCGGCAGCTGCTGAACGCCAAGCTGATTACCC
AGAGAAAGTTCGACAATCTGACCAAGGCCGAGAGAGGCGGCCTGAGCGAACTGGATAAGGCCGGCTTCAT
CAAGAGACAGCTGGTGGAAACCCGGCAGATCACAAAGCACGTGGCACAGATCCTGGACTCCCGGATGAAC
ACTAAGTACGACGAGAATGACAAGCTGATCCGGGAAGTGAAAGTGATCACCCTGAAGTCCAAGCTGGTGT
CCGATTTCCGGAAGGATTTCCAGTTTTACAAAGTGCGCGAGATCAACAACTACCACCACGCCCACGACGC
CTACCTGAACGCCGTCGTGGGAACCGCCCTGATCAAAAAGTACCCTAAGCTGGAAAGCGAGTTCGTGTAC
GGCGACTACAAGGTGTACGACGTGCGGAAGATGATCGCCAAGAGCGAGCAGGAAATCGGCAAGGCTACCG
CCAAGTACTTCTTCTACAGCAACATCATGAACTTTTTCAAGACCGAGATTACCCTGGCCAACGGCGAGAT
CCGGAAGCGGCCTCTGATCGAGACAAACGGCGAAACCGGGGAGATCGTGTGGGATAAGGGCCGGGATTTT
GCCACCGTGCGGAAAGTGCTGAGCATGCCCCAAGTGAATATCGTGAAAAAGACCGAGGTGCAGACAGGCG
GCTTCAGCAAAGAGTCTATCCTGCCCAAGAGGAACAGCGATAAGCTGATCGCCAGAAAGAAGGACTGGGA
CCCTAAGAAGTACGGCGGCTTCGACAGCCCCACCGTGGCCTATTCTGTGCTGGTGGTGGCCAAAGTGGAA
AAGGGCAAGTCCAAGAAACTGAAGAGTGTGAAAGAGCTGCTGGGGATCACCATCATGGAAAGAAGCAGCT
TCGAGAAGAATCCCATCGACTTTCTGGAAGCCAAGGGCTACAAAGAAGTGAAAAAGGACCTGATCATCAA
GCTGCCTAAGTACTCCCTGTTCGAGCTGGAAAACGGCCGGAAGAGAATGCTGGCCTCTGCCGGCGAACTG
CAGAAGGGAAACGAACTGGCCCTGCCCTCCAAATATGTGAACTTCCTGTACCTGGCCAGCCACTATGAGA
AGCTGAAGGGCTCCCCCGAGGATAATGAGCAGAAACAGCTGTTTGTGGAACAGCACAAGCACTACCTGGA
CGAGATCATCGAGCAGATCAGCGAGTTCTCCAAGAGAGTGATCCTGGCCGACGCTAATCTGGACAAAGTG
CTGTCCGCCTACAACAAGCACCGGGATAAGCCCATCAGAGAGCAGGCCGAGAATATCATCCACCTGTTTA
CCCTGACCAATCTGGGAGCCCCTGCCGCCTTCAAGTACTTTGACACCACCATCGACCGGAAGAGGTACAC
CAGCACCAAAGAGGTGCTGGACGCCACCCTGATCCACCAGAGCATCACCGGCCTGTACGAGACACGGATC
GACCTGTCTCAGCTGGGAGGCGACAGCCCCAAGAAGAAGAGAAAGGTGGAGGCCAGCGGGCCGGCCGGAT
CCGGGCGCGCCGACGCGCTGGACGATTTCGATCTCGACATGCTGGGTTCTGATGCCCTCGATGACTTTGA
CCTGGATATGTTGGGAAGCGACGCATTGGATGACTTTGATCTGGACATGCTCGGCTCCGATGCTCTGGAC
GATTTCGATCTCGATATGTTAGGGTCAGACGCACTGGATGATTTCGACCTTGATATGTTGGGAAGCGATG
CCCTTGATGATTTCGACCTGGACATGCTCGGCAGCGACGCCCTGGACGATTTCGATCTGGACATGCTGGG
GTCCGATGCCTTGGATGATTTTGACTTGGATATGCTGGGGAGTGATGCCCTGGACGACTTTGACCTGGAC
ATGCTGGGCTCCGATGCGCTCGATGACTTCGATTTGGATATGTTGTATATCGATTGATTAATTAAGAATT
CCTAGAGCTCGCTGATCAGCCTCGACTGTGCCTTCTAGTTGCCAGCCATCTGTTGTTTGCCCCTCCCCCG
TGCCTTCCTTGACCCTGGAAGGTGCCACTCCCACTGTCCTTTCCTAATAAAATGAGGAAATTGCATCGCA
TTGTCTGAGTAGGTGTCATTCTATTCTGGGGGGTGGGGTGGGGCAGGACAGCAAGGGGGAGGATTGGGAA
GAGAATAGCAGGCATGCTGGGGAGCGGCCGCAGGAACCCCTAGTGATGGAGTTGGCCACTCCCTCTCTGC
GCGCTCGCTCGCTCACTGAGGCCGGGCGACCAAAGGTCGCCCGACGCCCGGGCTTTGCCCGGGCGGCCTC
AGTGAGCGAGCGAGCGCGCAGCTGCCTGCAGGGGCGCCTGATGCGGTATTTTCTCCTTACGCATCTGTGC
GGTATTTCACACCGCATA
[142 nt withheld, positions 6319-6460]
C
[141 nt withheld, positions 6462-6602]
CCTTTGACGTTGGAGTCCACGTTCTTT
[37 nt withheld, positions 6630-6666]
ACCCTATCTCGGGCTATTCTTTTGATTTATAAGGGATTTTGCCGATTTCGGCCTATTGGTTAAAAAATGA
GCTGATTTAACAAAAATTTAACGCGAATTTTAACAAAATATTAACGTTTACAATTTTATGGTGCACTCTC
AGTACAATCTGCTCTGATGCCGCATAGTTAAGCCAGCCCCGACACCCGCCAACACCCGCTGACGCGCCCT
GACGGGCTTGTCTGCTCCCGGCATCCGCTTACAGACAAGCTGTGACCGTCTCCGGGAGCTGCATGTGTCA
GAGGTTTTCACCGTCATCACCGAAACGCGCGAGACGAAAGGGCCTCGTGATACGCCTATTTTTATAGGTT
AATGTCATGATAATAATGGTTTCTTAGACGTCAGGTGGCACTTTTCGGGGAAATGTGCGCGGAACCCCTA
TTTGTTTATTTTTCTAAATACATTCAAATATGTATCCGCTCATGAGACAATAACCCTGATAAATGCTTCA
ATAATATTGAAAAAGGAAGAGTATGAGTATTCAACATTTCCGTGTCGCCCTTATTCCCTTTTTTGCGGCA
TTTTGCCTTCCTGTTTTTGCTCACCCAGAAACGCTGGTGAAAGTAAAAGATGCTGAAGATCAGTTGGGTG
CACGAGTGGGTTACATCGAACTGGATCTCAACAGCGGTAAGATCCTTGAGAGTTTTCGCCCCGAAGAACG
TTTTCCAATGATGAGCACTTTTAAAGTTCTGCTATGTGGCGCGGTATTATCCCGTATTGACGCCGGGCAA
GAGCAACTCGGTCGCCGCATACACTATTCTCAGAATGACTTGGTTGAGTACTCACCAGTCACAGAAAAGC
ATCTTACGGATGGCATGACAGTAAGAGAATTATGCAGTGCTGCCATAACCATGAGTGATAACACTGCGGC
CAACTTACTTCTGACAACGATCGGAGGACCGAAGGAGCTAACCGCTTTTTTGCACAACATGGGGGATCAT
GTAACTCGCCTTGATCGTTGGGAACCGGAGCTGAATGAAGCCATACCAAACGACGAGCGTGACACCACGA
TGCCTGTAGCAATGGCAACAACGTTGCGCAAACTATTAACTGGCGAACTACTTACTCTAGCTTCCCGGCA
ACAATTAATAGACTGGATGGAGGCGGATAAAGTTGCAGGACCACTTCTGCGCTCGGCCCTTCCGGCTGGC
TGGTTTATTGCTGATAAATCTGGAGCCGGTGAGCGTGGAAGCCGCGGTATCATTGCAGCACTGGGGCCAG
ATGGTAAGCCCTCCCGTATCGTAGTTATCTACACGACGGGGAGTCAGGCAACTATGGATGAACGAAATAG
ACAGATCGCTGAGATAGGTGCCTCACTGATTAAGCATTGGTAACTGTCAGACCAAGTTTACTCATATATA
CTTTAGATTGATTTAAAACTTCATTTTTAATTTAAAAGGATCTAGGTGAAGATCCTTTTTGATAATCTCA
TGACCAAAATCCCTTAACGTGAGTTTTCGTTCCACTGAGCGTCAGACCCCGTAGAAAAGATCAAAGGATC
TTCTTGAGATCCTTTTTTTCTGCGCGTAATCTGCTGCTTGCAAACAAAAAAACCACCGCTACCAGCGGTG
GTTTGTTTGCCGGATCAAGAGCTACCAACTCTTTTTCCGAAGGTAACTGGCTTCAGCAGAGCGCAGATAC
CAAATACTGTCCTTCTAGTGTAGCCGTAGTTAGGCCACCACTTCAAGAACTCTGTAGCACCGCCTACATA
CCTCGCTCTGCTAATCCTGTTACCAGTGGCTGCTGCCAGTGGCGATAAGTCGTGTCTTACCGGGTTGGAC
TCAAGACGATAGTTACCGGATAAGGCGCAGCGGTCGGGCTGAACGGGGGGTTCGTGCACACAGCCCAGCT
TGGAGCGAACGACCTACACCGAACTGAGATACCTACAGCGTGAGCTATGAGAAAGCGCCACGCTTCCCGA
AGGGAGAAAGGCGGACAGGTATCCGGTAAGCGGCAGGGTCGGAACAGGAGAGCGCACGAGGGAGCTTCCA
GGGGGAAACGCCTGGTATCTTTATAGTCCTGTCGGGTTTCGCCACCTCTGACTTGAGCGTCGATTTTTGT
GATGCTCGTCAGGGGGGCGGAGCCTATGGAAAAACGCCAGCAACGCGGCCTTTTTACGGTTCCTGGCCTT
TTGCTGGCCTTTTGCTCACATGT
