LOCUS       Exported 779 bp ds-DNA linear SYN 18-MAY-2021
DEFINITION  Dual expression construct expressing both dCas9VP160 and sgRNA from
            separate promoters.
ACCESSION   .
VERSION     .
KEYWORDS    pAC154-dual-dCas9VP160-sgExpression
SOURCE      synthetic DNA construct
  ORGANISM  synthetic DNA construct
REFERENCE   1 (bases 1 to 779)
  AUTHORS   Cheng AW, Wang H, Yang H, Shi L, Katz Y, Theunissen TW, Rangarajan
            S, Shivalila CS, Dadon DB, Jaenisch R
  TITLE     Multiplexed activation of endogenous genes by CRISPR-on, an
            RNA-guided transcriptional activator system.
  JOURNAL   Cell Res. 2013 Aug 27. doi: 10.1038/cr.2013.122.
  PUBMED    23979020
REFERENCE   2 (bases 1 to 779)
  AUTHORS   .
  TITLE     Direct Submission
  JOURNAL   Exported May 18, 2021 from SnapGene Server 1.1.58
            http://www.snapgene.com
FEATURES             Location/Qualifiers
     source          1..779
                     /organism="synthetic DNA construct"
                     /mol_type="other DNA"
     CDS             complement(9..392)
                     /codon_start=1
                     /product="10 tandem repeats of the minimal activation
                     domain of herpes simplex virus VP16 (Cheng et al., 2013)"
                     /label=VP160
                     /translation="DALDDFDLDMLGSDALDDFDLDMLGSDALDDFDLDMLGSDALDDF
                     DLDMLGSDALDDFDLDMLGSDALDDFDLDMLGSDALDDFDLDMLGSDALDDFDLDMLGS
                     DALDDFDLDMLGSDALDDFDLDML"
     CDS             complement(426..446)
                     /codon_start=1
                     /product="nuclear localization signal of SV40 (simian virus
                     40) large T antigen"
                     /label=SV40 NLS
                     /translation="PKKKRKV"
ORIGIN
        1 tcgatataca acatatccaa atcgaagtca tcgagcgcat cggagcccag catgtccagg
       61 tcaaagtcgt ccagggcatc actccccagc atatccaagt caaaatcatc caaggcatcg
      121 gaccccagca tgtccagatc gaaatcgtcc agggcgtcgc tgccgagcat gtccaggtcg
      181 aaatcatcaa gggcatcgct tcccaacata tcaaggtcga aatcatccag tgcgtctgac
      241 cctaacatat cgagatcgaa atcgtccaga gcatcggagc cgagcatgtc cagatcaaag
      301 tcatccaatg cgtcgcttcc caacatatcc aggtcaaagt catcgagggc atcagaaccc
      361 agcatgtcga gatcgaaatc gtccagcgcg tcggcgcgcc cggatccggc cggcccgctg
      421 gcctccacct ttctcttctt cttggggctg tcgcctccca gctgagacag gtcgatccgt
      481 gtctcgtaca ggccggtgat gctctggtgg atcagggtgg cgtccagcac ctctttggtg
      541 ctggtgtacc tcttccggtc gatggtggtg tcaaagtact tgaaggcggc aggggctccc
      601 agattggtca gggtaaacag gtggatgata ttctcggcct gctctctgat gggcttatcc
      661 cggtgcttgt tgtaggcgga cagcactttg tccagattag cgtcggccag gatcactctc
      721 ttggagaact cgctgatctg ctcgatgatc tcgtccaggt agtgcttgtg ctgttccac
//
