LOCUS       Exported 454 bp ds-DNA linear SYN 18-MAY-2021
DEFINITION  Dual expression construct expressing both dCas9VP160 and sgRNA from
            separate promoters.
ACCESSION   .
VERSION     .
KEYWORDS    pAC154-dual-dCas9VP160-sgExpression
SOURCE      synthetic DNA construct
  ORGANISM  synthetic DNA construct
REFERENCE   1 (bases 1 to 454)
  AUTHORS   Cheng AW, Wang H, Yang H, Shi L, Katz Y, Theunissen TW, Rangarajan
            S, Shivalila CS, Dadon DB, Jaenisch R
  TITLE     Multiplexed activation of endogenous genes by CRISPR-on, an
            RNA-guided transcriptional activator system.
  JOURNAL   Cell Res. 2013 Aug 27. doi: 10.1038/cr.2013.122.
  PUBMED    23979020
REFERENCE   2 (bases 1 to 454)
  AUTHORS   .
  TITLE     Direct Submission
  JOURNAL   Exported May 18, 2021 from SnapGene Server 1.1.58
            http://www.snapgene.com
FEATURES             Location/Qualifiers
     source          1..454
                     /organism="synthetic DNA construct"
                     /mol_type="other DNA"
     CDS             18..38
                     /codon_start=1
                     /product="nuclear localization signal of SV40 (simian virus
                     40) large T antigen"
                     /label=SV40 NLS
                     /translation="PKKKRKV"
ORIGIN
        1 ttccagatta cgcttcgccg aagaaaaagc gcaaggtcga agcgtccgac aagaagtaca
       61 gcatcggcct ggccatcggc accaactctg tgggctgggc cgtgatcacc gacgagtaca
      121 aggtgcccag caagaaattc aaggtgctgg gcaacaccga ccggcacagc atcaagaaga
      181 acctgatcgg agccctgctg ttcgacagcg gcgaaacagc cgaggccacc cggctgaaga
      241 gaaccgccag aagaagatac accagacgga agaaccggat ctgctatctg caagagatct
      301 tcagcaacga gatggccaag gtggacgaca gcttcttcca cagactggaa gagtccttcc
      361 tggtggaaga ggataagaag cacgagcggc accccatctt cggcaacatc gtggacgagg
      421 tggcctacca cgagaagtac cccaccatct acca
//
