>Addgene plasmid #48240 | pAC154-dual-dCas9VP160-sgExpression | addgene partial sequence | sequence record 80316 | pBR322ori-F 5'-GGGAAACGCCTGGTATCTTT-3'
TCTGACTTGAGCGTCGATTTTTGTGATGCTCGTCAGGGGGGCGGAGCCTATGGAAAAACGCCAGCAACGC
GGCCTTTTTACGGTTCCTGGCCTTTTGCTGGCCTTTTGCTCACATGTGAGGGCCTATTTCCCATGATTCC
TTCATATTTGCATATACGATACAAGGCTGTTAGAGAGATAATTGGAATTAATTTGACTGTAAACACAAAG
ATATTAGTACAAAATACGTGACGTAGAAAGTAATAATTTCTTGGGTAGTTTGCAGTTTTAAAATTATGTT
TTAAAATGGACTATCATATGCTTACCGTAACTTGAAAGTATTTCGATTTCTTGGCTTTATATATCTTGTG
GAAAGGACGAAACACCGGGTCTTCGAGAAGACCTGTTTTAGAGCTAGAAATAGCAAGTTAAAATAAGGCT
AGTCCGTTATCAACTTGAAAAAGTGGCACCGAGTCGGTGCTTTTTTGTTTTAGAGCTAGAAATAGCAAGT
TAAAATAAGGCTAGTCCGTTTTTAGCGCGTGCGCCAATTCTGCAGACAAATGGCTCTAGAGGTACCCGTT
ACATAACTTACGGTAAATGGCCCGCCTGGCTGACCGCCCAACGACCCCCGCCCATTGACGTCAATAGTAA
CGCCAATAGGGACTTTCCATTGACGTCAATGGGTGGAGTATTTACGGTAAACTGCCCACTTGGCAGTACA
TCAAGTGTATCATATGCCAAGTACGCCCCCTATTGACGTCAATGACGGTAAATGGCCCGCCTGGCATTGT
GCCCAGTACATGACCTTATGGGACTTTCCTACTTGGCAGTACATCTACGTATTAGTCATC
