>Addgene plasmid #48240 | pAC154-dual-dCas9VP160-sgExpression | addgene partial sequence | sequence record 135615 | dCas9-R2 5'-GGGTTTCCACCAGCTGTCTC-3'
GGCCGCCTCTCTCGGCCTTGGTCAGATTGTCGAACTTTCTCTGGGTAATCAGCTTGGCGTTCAGCAGCTG
CCGCCAGTAGTTCTTCATCTTCTTCACGACCTCTTCGGAGGGCACGTTGTCGCTCTTGCCCCGGTTCTTG
TCGCTTCTGGTCAGCACCTTGTTGTCGATGGAGTCGTCCTTCAGAAAGCTCTGAGGCACGATGGCGTCCA
CATCGTAGTCGGACAGCCGGTTGATGTCCAGTTCCTGGTCCACGTACATATCCCGCCCATTCTGCAGGTA
GTACAGGTACAGCTTCTCGTTCTGCAGCTGGGTGTTTTCCACGGGGTGTTCTTTCAGGATCTGGCTGCCC
AGCTCTTTGATGCCCTCTTCGATCCGCTTCATTCTCTCGCGGCTGTTCTTCTGTCCCTTCTGGGTGGTCT
GGTTCTCTCTGGCCATTTCGATCACGATGTTCTCGGGCTTGTGCCGGCCCATCACTTTCACGAGCTCGTC
CACCACCTTCACTGTCTGCAGGATGCCCTTCTTAATGGCGGGGCTGCCGGCCAGATTGGCAATGTGCTCG
TGCAGGCTATCGCCCTGGCCGGACACCTGGGCTTTCTGGATGTCCTCTTTAAAGGTCAGGCTGTCGTCGT
GGATCAGCTGCATGAAGTTTCTGTTGGCGAAGCCGTCGGACTTCAGGAAATCCAGGATTGTCTTGCCGGA
CTGCTTGTCCCGGATGCCGTTGATCAGCTTCCGGCTCAGCCTGCCCCAGCCGGTGTATCTCCGCCGCTTC
AGCTGCTTCATCACTTTGTC
